>Addgene plasmid #193076 | SFFV-mCh-GATA2-L321F | addgene full sequence | sequence record 382284 | Addgene NGS Result
AGCGCCCAATACGCAAACCGCCTCTCCCCGCGCGTTGGCCGATTCATTAATGCAGCTGGCACGACAGGTT
TCCCGACTGGAAAGCGGGCAGTGAGCGCAACGCAATTAATGTGAGTTAGCTCACTCATTAGGCACCCCAG
GCTTTACACTTTATGCTTCCGGCTCGTATGTTGTGTGGAATTGTGAGCGGATAACAATTTCACACAGGAA
ACAGCTATGACCATGATTACGCCAAGCGCGCAATTAACCCTCACTAAAGGGAACAAAAGCTGGAGCTGCA
AGCTTAATGTAGTCTTATGCAATACTCTTGTAGTCTTGCAACATGGTAACGATGAGTTAGCAACATGCCT
TACAAGGAGAGAAAAAGCACCGTGCATGCCGATTGGTGGAAGTAAGGTGGTACGATCGTGCCTTATTAGG
AAGGCAACAGACGGGTCTGACATGGATTGGACGAACCACTGAATTGCCGCATTGCAGAGATATTGTATTT
AAGTGCCTAGCTCGATACATAAACGGGTCTCTCTGGTTAGACCAGATCTGAGCCTGGGAGCTCTCTGGCT
AACTAGGGAACCCACTGCTTAAGCCTCAATAAAGCTTGCCTTGAGTGCTTCAAGTAGTGTGTGCCCGTCT
GTTGTGTGACTCTGGTAACTAGAGATCCCTCAGACCCTTTTAGTCAGTGTGGAAAATCTCTAGCAGTGGC
GCCCGAACAGGGACTTGAAAGCGAAAGGGAAACCAGAGGAGCTCTCTCGACGCAGGACTCGGCTTGCTGA
AGCGCGCACGGCAAGAGGCGAGGGGCGGCGACTGGTGAGTACGCCAAAAATTTTGACTAGCGGAGGCTAG
AAGGAGAGAGATGGGTGCGAGAGCGTCAGTATTAAGCGGGGGAGAATTAGATCGCGATGGGAAAAAATTC
GGTTAAGGCCAGGGGGAAAGAAAAAATATAAATTAAAACATATAGTATGGGCAAGCAGGGAGCTAGAACG
ATTCGCAGTTAATCCTGGCCTGTTAGAAACATCAGAAGGCTGTAGACAAATACTGGGACAGCTACAACCA
TCCCTTCAGACAGGATCAGAAGAACTTAGATCATTATATAATACAGTAGCAACCCTCTATTGTGTGCATC
AAAGGATAGAGATAAAAGACACCAAGGAAGCTTTAGACAAGATAGAGGAAGAGCAAAACAAAAGTAAGAC
CACCGCACAGCAAGCGGCCGCTGATCTTCAGACCTGGAGGAGGAGATATGAGGGACAATTGGAGAAGTGA
ATTATATAAATATAAAGTAGTAAAAATTGAACCATTAGGAGTAGCACCCACCAAGGCAAAGAGAAGAGTG
GTGCAGAGAGAAAAAAGAGCAGTGGGAATAGGAGCTTTGTTCCTTGGGTTCTTGGGAGCAGCAGGAAGCA
CTATGGGCGCAGCGTCAATGACGCTGACGGTACAGGCCAGACAATTATTGTCTGGTATAGTGCAGCAGCA
GAACAATTTGCTGAGGGCTATTGAGGCGCAACAGCATCTGTTGCAACTCACAGTCTGGGGCATCAAGCAG
CTCCAGGCAAGAATCCTGGCTGTGGAAAGATACCTAAAGGATCAACAGCTCCTGGGGATTTGGGGTTGCT
CTGGAAAACTCATTTGCACCACTGCTGTGCCTTGGAATGCTAGTTGGAGTAATAAATCTCTGGAACAGAT
TTGGAATCACACGACCTGGATGGAGTGGGACAGAGAAATTAACAATTACACAAGCTTAATACACTCCTTA
ATTGAAGAATCGCAAAACCAGCAAGAAAAGAATGAACAAGAATTATTGGAATTAGATAAATGGGCAAGTT
TGTGGAATTGGTTTAACATAACAAATTGGCTGTGGTATATAAAATTATTCATAATGATAGTAGGAGGCTT
GGTAGGTTTAAGAATAGTTTTTGCTGTACTTTCTATAGTGAATAGAGTTAGGCAGGGATATTCACCATTA
TCGTTTCAGACCCACCTCCCAACCCCGAGGGGACCCGACAGGCCCGAAGGAATAGAAGAAGAAGGTGGAG
AGAGAGACAGAGACAGATCCATTCGATTAGTGAACGGATCTCGACGGTATCGGTTAACTTTTAAAAGAAA
AGGGGGGATTGGGGGGTACAGTGCAGGGGAAAGAATAGTAGACATAATAGCAACAGACATACAAACTAAA
GAATTACAAAAACAAATTACAAAAATTCAAAATTTTATCGATCACGAGACTAGCCTCGAGCTGGCTGCAG
TAACGCCATTTTGCAAGGCATGGAAAAATACCAAACCAAGAATAGAGAAGTTCAGATCAAGGGCGGGTAC
ATGAAAATAGCTAACGTTGGGCCAAACAGGATATCTGCGGTGAGCAGTTTCGGCCCCGGCCCGGGGCCAA
GAACAGATGGTCACCGCAGTTTCGGCCCCGGCCCGAGGCCAAGAACAGATGGTCCCCAGATATGGCCCAA
CCCTCAGCAGTTTCTTAAGACCCATCAGATGTTTCCAGGCTCCCCCAAGGACCTGAAATGACCCTGCGCC
TTATTTGAATTAACCAATCAGCCTGCTTCTCGCTTCTGTTCGCGCGCTTCTGCTTCCCGAGCTCTATAAA
AGAGCTCACAACCCCTCACTCGGCGCGCCAGTCCTCCGACAGACTGAGTCGGCCGGTCGAATCAAGCTTA
TCGATACCGTCGACGGATCCATGGTGAGCAAGGGCGAGGAGGTCATCAAAGAGTTCATGCGCTTCAAGGT
GCGCATGGAGGGCTCCATGAACGGCCACGAGTTCGAGATCGAGGGCGAGGGCGAGGGCCGCCCCTACGAG
GGCACCCAGACCGCCAAGCTGAAGGTGACCAAGGGCGGCCCCCTGCCCTTCGCCTGGGACATCCTGTCCC
CCCAGTTCATGTACGGCTCCAAGGCGTACGTGAAGCACCCCGCCGACATCCCCGATTACAAGAAGCTGTC
CTTCCCCGAGGGCTTCAAGTGGGAGCGCGTGATGAACTTCGAGGACGGCGGTCTGGTGACCGTGACCCAG
GACTCCTCCCTGCAGGACGGCACGCTGATCTACAAGGTGAAGATGCGCGGCACCAACTTCCCCCCCGACG
GCCCCGTAATGCAGAAGAAGACCATGGGCTGGGAGGCCTCCACCGAGCGCCTGTACCCCCGCGACGGCGT
GCTGAAGGGCGAGATCCACCAGGCCCTGAAGCTGAAGGACGGCGGCCACTACCTGGTGGAGTTCAAGACC
ATCTACATGGCCAAGAAGCCCGTGCAACTGCCCGGCTACTACTACGTGGACACCAAGCTGGACATCACCT
CCCACAACGAGGACTACACCATCGTGGAACAGTACGAGCGCTCCGAGGGCCGCCACCACCTGTTCCTGTA
CGGCATGGACGAGCTGTACAAGGAGGTGGCGCCCGAGCAGCCGCGCTGGATGGCGCACCCGGCCGTGCTG
AATGCGCAGCACCCCGACTCACACCACCCGGGCCTGGCGCACAACTACATGGAACCCGCGCAGCTGCTGC
CTCCAGACGAGGTGGACGTCTTCTTCAATCACCTCGACTCGCAGGGCAACCCCTACTATGCCAACCCCGC
TCACGCGCGGGCGCGCGTCTCCTACAGCCCCGCGCACGCCCGCCTGACCGGAGGCCAGATGTGCCGCCCA
CACTTGTTGCACAGCCCGGGTTTGCCCTGGCTGGACGGGGGCAAAGCAGCCCTCTCTGCCGCTGCGGCCC
ACCACCACAACCCCTGGACCGTGAGCCCCTTCTCCAAGACGCCACTGCACCCCTCAGCTGCTGGAGGCCC
TGGAGGCCCACTCTCTGTGTACCCAGGGGCTGGGGGTGGGAGCGGGGGAGGCAGCGGGAGCTCAGTGGCC
TCCCTCACCCCTACAGCAGCCCACTCTGGCTCCCACCTTTTCGGCTTCCCACCCACGCCACCCAAAGAAG
TGTCTCCTGACCCTAGCACCACGGGGGCTGCGTCTCCAGCCTCATCTTCCGCGGGGGGTAGTGCAGCCCG
AGGAGAGGACAAGGACGGCGTCAAGTACCAGGTGTCACTGACGGAGAGCATGAAGATGGAAAGTGGCAGT
CCCCTGCGCCCAGGCCTAGCTACTATGGGCACCCAGCCTGCTACACACCACCCCATCCCCACCTACCCCT
CCTATGTGCCGGCGGCTGCCCACGACTACAGCAGCGGACTCTTCCACCCCGGAGGCTTCCTGGGGGGACC
GGCCTCCAGCTTCACCCCTAAGCAGCGCAGCAAGGCTCGTTCCTGTTCAGAAGGCCGGGAGTGTGTCAAC
TGTGGGGCCACAGCCACCCCTCTCTGGCGGCGGGACGGCACCGGCCACTACCTGTGCAATGCCTGTGGCT
TCTACCACAAGATGAATGGGCAGAACCGACCACTCATCAAGCCCAAGCGAAGACTGTCGGCCGCCAGAAG
AGCCGGCACCTGTTGTGCAAATTGTCAGACGACAACCACCACCTTATGGCGCCGAAACGCCAACGGGGAC
CCTGTCTGCAACGCCTGTGGCCTCTACTACAAGCTGCACAATGTTAACAGGCCACTGACCATGAAGAAGG
AAGGGATCCAGACTCGGAACCGGAAGATGTCCAACAAGTCCAAGAAGAGCAAGAAAGGGGCGGAGTGCTT
CGAGGAGCTGTCAAAGTGCATGCAGGAGAAGTCATCCCCCTTCAGTGCAGCTGCCCTGGCTGGACACATG
GCACCTGTGGGCCACCTCCCGCCCTTCAGCCACTCCGGACACATCCTGCCCACTCCGACGCCCATCCACC
CCTCCTCCAGCCTCTCCTTCGGCCACCCCCACCCGTCCAGCATGGTGACCGCCATGGGCTAGGGATCCCC
CGGGCTGCAGGAATTCGAGCATCTTACCGCCATTTATTCCCATATTTGTTCTGTTTTTCTTGATTTGGGT
ATACATTTAAATGTTAATAAAACAAAATGGTGGGGCAATCATTTACATTTTTAGGGATATGTAATTACTA
GTTCAGGTGTATTGCCACAAGACAAACATGTTAAGAAACTTTCCCGTTATTTACGCTCTGTTCCTGTTAA
TCAACCTCTGGATTACAAAATTTGTGAAAGATTGACTGATATTCTTAACTATGTTGCTCCTTTTACGCTG
TGTGGATATGCTGCTTTAATGCCTCTGTATCATGCTATTGCTTCCCGTACGGCTTTCGTTTTCTCCTCCT
TGTATAAATCCTGGTTGCTGTCTCTTTATGAGGAGTTGTGGCCCGTTGTCCGTCAACGTGGCGTGGTGTG
CTCTGTGTTTGCTGACGCAACCCCCACTGGCTGGGGCATTGCCACCACCTGTCAACTCCTTTCTGGGACT
TTCGCTTTCCCCCTCCCGATCGCCACGGCAGAACTCATCGCCGCCTGCCTTGCCCGCTGCTGGACAGGGG
CTAGGTTGCTGGGCACTGATAATTCCGTGGTGTTGTCGGGGAAGCTGACGTCCTTTGCAATTCGATATCA
AGCTGTACCTTTAAGACCAATGACTTACAAGGCAGCTGTAGATCTTAGCCACTTTTTAAAAGAAAAGGGG
GGACTGGAAGGGCTAATTCACTCCCAACGAAGACAAGATCTGCTTTTTGCTTGTACTGGGTCTCTCTGGT
TAGACCAGATCTGAGCCTGGGAGCTCTCTGGCTAACTAGGGAACCCACTGCTTAAGCCTCAATAAAGCTT
GCCTTGAGTGCTTCAAGTAGTGTGTGCCCGTCTGTTGTGTGACTCTGGTAACTAGAGATCCCTCAGACCC
TTTTAGTCAGTGTGGAAAATCTCTAGCAGTAGTAGTTCATGTCATCTTATTATTCAGTATTTATAACTTG
CAAAGAAATGAATATCAGAGAGTGAGAGGAACTTGTTTATTGCAGCTTATAATGGTTACAAATAAAGCAA
TAGCATCACAAATTTCACAAATAAAGCATTTTTTTCACTGCATTCTAGTTGTGGTTTGTCCAAACTCATC
AATGTATCTTATCATGTCTGGCTCTAGCTATCCCGCCCCTAACTCCGCCCATCCCGCCCCTAACTCCGCC
CAGTTCCGCCCATTCTCCGCCCCATGGCTGACTAATTTTTTTTATTTATGCAGAGGCCGAGGCCGCCTCG
GCCTCTGAGCTATTCCAGAAGTAGTGAGGAGGCTTTTTTGGAGGCCTAGGGACGTACCCAATTCGCCCTA
TAGTGAGTCGTATTACGCGCGCTCACTGGCCGTCGTTTTACAACGTCGTGACTGGGAAAACCCTGGCGTT
ACCCAACTTAATCGCCTTGCAGCACATCCCCCTTTCGCCAGCTGGCGTAATAGCGAAGAGGCCCGCACCG
ATCGCCCTTCCCAACAGTTGCGCAGCCTGAATGGCGAATGGG
[124 nt withheld, positions 6343-6466]
C
[91 nt withheld, positions 6468-6558]
A
[49 nt withheld, positions 6560-6608]
CCTTTGACGTTGGAGTCCACGTTCTTT
[37 nt withheld, positions 6636-6672]
ACCCTATCTCGGTCTATTCTTTTGATTTATAAGGGATTTTGCCGATTTCGGCCTATTGGTTAAAAAATGA
GCTGATTTAACAAAAATTTAACGCGAATTTTAACAAAATATTAACGCTTACAATTTAGGTGGCACTTTTC
GGGGAAATGTGCGCGGAACCCCTATTTGTTTATTTTTCTAAATACATTCAAATATGTATCCGCTCATGAG
ACAATAACCCTGATAAATGCTTCAATAATATTGAAAAAGGAAGAGTATGAGTATTCAACATTTCCGTGTC
GCCCTTATTCCCTTTTTTGCGGCATTTTGCCTTCCTGTTTTTGCTCACCCAGAAACGCTGGTGAAAGTAA
AAGATGCTGAAGATCAGTTGGGTGCACGAGTGGGTTACATCGAACTGGATCTCAACAGCGGTAAGATCCT
TGAGAGTTTTCGCCCCGAAGAACGTTTTCCAATGATGAGCACTTTTAAAGTTCTGCTATGTGGCGCGGTA
TTATCCCGTATTGACGCCGGGCAAGAGCAACTCGGTCGCCGCATACACTATTCTCAGAATGACTTGGTTG
AGTACTCACCAGTCACAGAAAAGCATCTTACGGATGGCATGACAGTAAGAGAATTATGCAGTGCTGCCAT
AACCATGAGTGATAACACTGCGGCCAACTTACTTCTGACAACGATCGGAGGACCGAAGGAGCTAACCGCT
TTTTTGCACAACATGGGGGATCATGTAACTCGCCTTGATCGTTGGGAACCGGAGCTGAATGAAGCCATAC
CAAACGACGAGCGTGACACCACGATGCCTGTAGCAATGGCAACAACGTTGCGCAAACTATTAACTGGCGA
ACTACTTACTCTAGCTTCCCGGCAACAATTAATAGACTGGATGGAGGCGGATAAAGTTGCAGGACCACTT
CTGCGCTCGGCCCTTCCGGCTGGCTGGTTTATTGCTGATAAATCTGGAGCCGGTGAGCGTGGGTCTCGCG
GTATCATTGCAGCACTGGGGCCAGATGGTAAGCCCTCCCGTATCGTAGTTATCTACACGACGGGGAGTCA
GGCAACTATGGATGAACGAAATAGACAGATCGCTGAGATAGGTGCCTCACTGATTAAGCATTGGTAACTG
TCAGACCAAGTTTACTCATATATACTTTAGATTGATTTAAAACTTCATTTTTAATTTAAAAGGATCTAGG
TGAAGATCCTTTTTGATAATCTCATGACCAAAATCCCTTAACGTGAGTTTTCGTTCCACTGAGCGTCAGA
CCCCGTAGAAAAGATCAAAGGATCTTCTTGAGATCCTTTTTTTCTGCGCGTAATCTGCTGCTTGCAAACA
AAAAAACCACCGCTACCAGCGGTGGTTTGTTTGCCGGATCAAGAGCTACCAACTCTTTTTCCGAAGGTAA
CTGGCTTCAGCAGAGCGCAGATACCAAATACTGTTCTTCTAGTGTAGCCGTAGTTAGGCCACCACTTCAA
GAACTCTGTAGCACCGCCTACATACCTCGCTCTGCTAATCCTGTTACCAGTGGCTGCTGCCAGTGGCGAT
AAGTCGTGTCTTACCCGGTTGGACTCAAGACGATAGTTACCGGATAAGGCGCAGCGGTCGGGCTGAACGG
GGGGTTCGTGCACACAGCCCAGCTTGGAGCGAACGACCTACACCGAACTGAGATACCTACAGCGTGAGCT
ATGAGAAAGCGCCACGCTTCCCGAAGGGAGAAAGGCGGACAGGTATCCGGTAAGCGGCAGGGTCGGAACA
GGAGAGCGCACGAGGGAGCTTCCAGGGGGAAACGCCTGGTATCTTTATAGTCCTGTCGGGTTTCGCCACC
TCTGACTTGAGCGTCGATTTTTGTGATGCTCGTCAGGGGGGCGGAGCCTATGGAAAAACGCCAGCAACGC
GGCCTTTTTACGGTTCCTGGCCTTTTGCTGGCCTTTTGCTCACATGTTCTTTCCTGCGTTATCCCCTGAT
TCTGTGGATAACCGTATTACCGCCTTTGAGTGAGCTGATACCGCTCGCCGCAGCCGAACGACCGAGCGCA
GCGAGTCAGTGAGCGAGGAAGCGGAAG
Features (pLannotate 1.2.2; 29 found; start..end, strand, type, name):
      2..94      +  CDS            lacI (fragment): lac repressor; lacI; The lac repressor binds to the lac operator to inhibit transcription in E. coli. This inhibition can be relieved by adding lactose or isopropyl-β-D-thiogalactopyranoside (IPTG).
    107..128     +  protein_bind   CAP binding site: CAP binding activates transcription in the presence of cAMP. E. coli catabolite activator protein
    143..173     +  promoter       lac promoter: promoter for the E. coli lac operon
    181..197     +  protein_bind   lac operator: The lac repressor binds to the lac operator to inhibit transcription in E. coli. This inhibition can be relieved by adding lactose or isopropyl-β-D-thiogalactopyranoside (IPTG). lac repressor encoded by lacI
    242..260     +  promoter       T3 promoter: promoter for bacteriophage T3 RNA polymerase
    288..514     +  promoter       RSV promoter: Rous sarcoma virus enhancer/promoter
    515..695     +  LTR            5' LTR (truncated): truncated 5' long terminal repeat (LTR) from HIV-1
    742..867     +  misc_feature   HIV-1 Ψ: packaging signal of human immunodeficiency virus type 1
    851..1214    +  CDS            HIV-1 gag (fragment): gag protein from human immunodeficiency virus 1; gag
   1360..1593    +  misc_feature   RRE: The Rev response element (RRE) of HIV-1 allows for Rev-dependent mRNA export from the nucleus to the cytoplasm.
   1970..2070    +  CDS            Rev (fragment): human immunodeficiency virus 1 (HIV-1) Rev protein; rev; enhances nuclear export of unspliced and incompletely spliced viral mRNAs
   2089..2206    +  misc_feature   cPPT/CTS: central polypurine tract and central termination sequence of HIV-1
   2240..2641    +  promoter       SFFV promoter: spleen focus-forming virus long terminal repeat (LTR) promoter
   2651..2674    +  misc_feature   MCS (fragment): pBluescript multiple cloning site
   2681..3382    +  CDS            dTomato: dTomato is a basic (constitutively fluorescent) orange fluorescent protein published in 2004, derived from Discosoma sp.. It is reported to be a somewhat slowly-maturing dimer with low acid sensitivity.
   3383..4819    +  CDS            GATA2: GATA2_HUMAN - Experimental evidence at protein level: Swiss-Prot protein existence level 1. Transcriptional activator which regulates endothelin-1 gene expression in endothelial cells. Binds to the consensus sequence 5'- AGATAG-3'. From Homo sapiens (Human).
   4823..4848    +  misc_feature   MCS (fragment): pBluescript multiple cloning site
   4848..4907    +  CDS            S (fragment): HBSAG_WHV6 - Experimental evidence at transcript level: Swiss-Prot protein existence level 2. The middle envelope protein plays an important role in the budding of the virion. It is involved in the induction of budding in a nucleocapsid independent way. In this process the majority of envelope proteins bud to form subviral lipoprotein particles of 22 nm of diameter that do not contain a nucleocapsid (By similarity). From Woodchuck hepatitis B virus (isolate w64/pWS23) (WHV).
   5039..5442    +  misc_feature   WPRE: woodchuck hepatitis virus posttranscriptional regulatory element
   5444..5533    +  CDS            nef (fragment): NEF_HV1Z2 - Experimental evidence at protein level: Swiss-Prot protein existence level 1. Extracellular Nef protein targets CD4(+) T-lymphocytes for apoptosis by interacting with CXCR4 surface receptors. From Human immunodeficiency virus type 1 group M subtype D (isolate Z2/CDC-Z34) (HIV-1).
   5535..5768    +  LTR            3' LTR (ΔU3): self-inactivating 3' long terminal repeat (LTR) from HIV-1
   5840..5961    +  polyA_signal   SV40 poly(A) signal: SV40 polyadenylation signal
   6001..6136    +  rep_origin     SV40 ori: SV40 origin of replication
   6157..6175    -  promoter       T7 promoter: promoter for bacteriophage T7 RNA polymerase
   6183..6338    +  CDS            lacZα (fragment): LacZα fragment of β-galactosidase; lacZ fragment
   6343..6771    +  rep_origin     f1 ori (sequence partly withheld): f1 bacteriophage origin of replication; arrow indicates direction of (+) strand synthesis
   6824..6928    +  promoter       AmpR promoter: bla
   6929..7789    +  CDS            AmpR: β-lactamase; bla; confers resistance to ampicillin, carbenicillin, and related antibiotics
   7960..8548    +  rep_origin     ori: high-copy-number ColE1/pMB1/pBR322/pUC origin of replication
