[The description below was written by a language model from this plasmid's Addgene catalogue record and pLannotate feature annotations shown in this document.]
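Description:
SFFV-mCh-GATA2-L321F is an 8.7 kb third-generation-style, self-inactivating HIV-1 lentiviral transfer plasmid for constitutive expression of an mCherry–GATA2 fusion in mammalian cells. It is maintained in E. coli through a high-copy ColE1/pUC-type origin with ampicillin selection (AmpR/β-lactamase). The backbone also carries an f1 origin, an SV40 origin, and remnants of a pBluescript-type cloning vector: lac promoter/operator, lacZα and lacI fragments, and T3 and T7 promoters. The record lists no mammalian drug-selection marker, so transduced cells would be identified by the red fluorescence of the fusion protein.

The viral portion begins with an RSV promoter driving a truncated 5' LTR, which makes genomic RNA production in packaging cells Tat-independent. This is followed by the Ψ packaging signal with a partial gag sequence, the RRE for Rev-dependent nuclear export, and the cPPT/CTS, which aids nuclear import of the reverse-transcribed genome. The internal spleen focus-forming virus (SFFV) LTR promoter, which is strongly active in haematopoietic cells, drives a single open reading frame. In this frame a red fluorescent protein is fused directly upstream of human GATA2 carrying the L321F substitution. The automated annotation labels the fluorescent protein as dTomato, but the catalogue entry identifies it as mCherry, a related Discosoma-derived protein. A WPRE downstream enhances transcript stability and expression. The ΔU3 3' LTR inactivates the viral promoter after integration, and an SV40 poly(A) signal follows it.

The associated study concerns GATA2 mitotic bookmarking in definitive haematopoiesis, which suggests the construct is used to visualise and compare the behaviour of this GATA2 point mutant in cells.
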