Addgene plasmid #193076: SFFV-mCh-GATA2-L321F
Purpose: constitutive expression of mCherry fused to human Gata2 with mutation L321F in mammalian cells
Depositing lab: Filipe Pereira. Depositing organization: Center for Neuroscience and Cell Biology, University of Coimbra. Publication: GATA2 mitotic bookmarking is required for definitive haematopoiesis. Silverio-Alves R, Kurochkin I, Rydstrom A, Vazquez Echegaray C, Haider J, Nicholls M, Rode C, Thelaus L, Lindgren AY, Ferreira AG, Brandao R, Larsson J, de Bruijn MFTR, Martin-Gonzalez J, Pereira CF. Nat Commun. 2023 Aug 14;14(1):4645. doi: 10.1038/s41467-023-40391-x. PubMed 37580379.
Backbone
  Vector backbone: SFFV
  Vector type: Mammalian Expression, Lentiviral
Growth in bacteria
  Bacterial resistance: Ampicillin, 100 μg/mL
  Growth temperature: 37°C
  Growth strain: NEB Stable
  Copy number: High Copy
Gene/Insert
  Gene/Insert name: mCh-GATA2-L321F
  Species: H. sapiens (human)
  Promoter: SFFV
  Cloning method: Ligation Independent Cloning
  Sequencing primers: 5′ CTGCTTCCCGAGCTCTATAA
Terms and licenses: Academic/Nonprofit Terms; Industry Terms: Not Available to Industry
How to cite: SFFV-mCh-GATA2-L321F was a gift from Filipe Pereira (Addgene plasmid # 193076 ; http://n2t.net/addgene:193076 ; RRID:Addgene_193076)
